>Addgene plasmid #158870 | JGI_018385 | addgene full sequence | sequence record 317440 | Addgene NGS Result
GCAACGCAAAATGCTGAATTTAGCAGGCAAGTTTCCTGATAAAGGGCCCTGTGAGTGCGACATTCGACGC
GCGAAAGCGAGTTGACGGCGCCCGAAATTTTCTTAGAGTTCGTTCAAGCTTCGGTTTCGGGGAGCCGCTA
AGGGATGCGGACCCAGCCGGGTAAGTCGCCGGGAACTATGGAATAATCCTAATTTCTGTGCGGCAGGCGC
GAGCTGCCGGAGCGAATATCATCCCTGTCGCAAACAGCAGGTCAATCAACGGTGGGTAGCGGGCTGCTAT
CCAGCGGCGGATAAGACTTGTCGGAGGAATCCTCTAGAAATAATTTTGTTTAACTTTAAGAAGGAGATAT
ACCATGAAGCTCAGCCTCGGCGTTCTGACGGGCACGATCGTCGCGGTCACGATGGGCCTCGCGGGTCAGG
CCTCCGCCATGAACACCGACGAGGAGCAGCTCAAGCGCATGGCCGACCCGGACCAATGGCCCGCCCCGGG
CCGCGACTTCGCCCTGACCCGCCATAGCTCGCTGTCCGACATCTCGACCGAAAACGTCAACAAACTGCAG
ATGGCGTGGATGCAGGGCACGAACGCGCTGCGTGGCCATGAGGGCCAGCCGCTGGTCATCAAGGACGTGG
GCGGCAAGCCCATGCTCTTCATGATCAGCGGCTGCCCCTCGATGGCCAACTGCAATGTGGTCCAGGGCCT
GGACTTGTCGGATCCGGACAACCCGAAACAGGTCTGGAGCTATGTTAAGAAGACCGACCGCGACGAGTCG
GCTGTGCCGCGGGCCTGCTGCGATACCGTCAACCGCGGCGGCAGCTACGCGGATGGCAAGTTCGTCTTCG
GCACCCTGGACGGGTTCCTGATCGCACTGGACGGCCAGACCGGCAAGGAAGTGTGGGTGGTGAAGTGGGC
GTACCCCGAGAAGGGCGAGACCATCACCCCGGCCCCGCTGATCGCGGACAACAAGGTTTTCATCGGCTTC
GGCGGGTCGGAGTTCGCGGCGCGCGGCCGCGTCGGCGCGTTCAACCTCGCTGACGGCAGCGAGGCCTGGG
TCTGCCACACCACGGGGCCGGATAAGGACGTGTGTCTCACCCCGGAGACCAACAAGGCCAATCCCCACTA
CGGGACCGCCGGCCAAGACCTCGGCGTCAAGACCTTCCCAAACGAGGACTGGAAGATCGGCGGCGGGACC
GCCTGGGGTTGGTACTCGTACGACCCGGACACGAAGTTGGTCTACTACTCGACCGCGAACCCCGGCCTGT
GGTCGCCCCAGTATCGCTGCCCGGACAAGACCCACGAGGAGTGCAACGCCGTCGACCCCTCCCTGGACGG
GCAGGTCGGCCGCTTCGACAACAAATGGACGCTCTCCATCTTCGCCCGCAAAATCGAGAACGGCGAGGCC
GTCTGGGTGTATCAGATCACCCCCTTCGACCAGTGGGACTACGACGGCATCAACGAGAACATCATCACGG
AAATGGAGGTCGATGGCAAGAAGCGAAAGGTCCTCAGCCACTTCGATCGCAACGGCTTCGCCTATGTTTG
GGACGCCGCGGACGGCACCGTCCTGCGCGCCACCAAGTATGTGACGACCGACTGGGCCGAGAAGATCGAT
CTCAAGACGGGACGACCCATCAAGGTCCGGGATCATTCGCCGCTCGAGGTCGGCCGCAATGTCAGCGCCT
GCCCCAGCGCGATGGGCGGCAAGGACCAGCAGCCGGCCAGCGTTGACCCAAAGGAGCCGAACCTCTTCTA
CGTCCCGACCAACAACTGGTGCATGGAGCTGGAGCCGCAGGAGCGTACGCATACGAACCAAGGCACGGTC
TACGTCTTCGCCAACGTGTATATGTACCCGGAGAAGCAGGGCGTTACCGGGAAGATCAAGAAGTACGACG
TCCTGACGGGCAAGACCCTCTGGGAAATCCCCGACCCCTTCCCGAACTGGTCGGGCACCATGAACACCGA
CGGCGGGCTGATGTTCTACGGCTCGCTCGGCGGGGACTTCCGCGCGGTCGATCGGGATACCGGCAAGATC
CTCTGGAGCAGGAAGCTGGGGTCGGGCATCATCGGGAACCCCATTACCTTCAAGACGGGCGGGAAGCAGT
ACGTCGGGGTCTACAGCGGCATCGGCGGCTGGATCGGGCTGCCGGTGACCGCCGGGCTGGACCTCAATGA
CAAGTTCGGCGCGATAGGCGCCACCGCGATGACCAAGGCCGCCGGCCTCCAGCACGTCCCGCAGGGTGGC
ACCCTGAACGTCTTCCGGGTCTACGACGCCGAAAACCTCTATTTTCAGGGACATCATCACCATCACCATC
ACCACTGACAGCTATGACCATGATTACGCCAAGCTTGCATGCCTGCAGGTCGACTCTAGAGGATCCCCGG
GTACCGAGCTCGAATTCACTGGCCGTCGTTTTACAACGTCGTGACTGGGAAAACCCTGGCGTTACCCAAC
TTAATCGCCTTGCAGCACATCCCCCTTTCGCCAGCTGGCGTAATAGCGAAGAGGCCCGCACCGATCGCCC
TTCCCAACAGTTGCGCAGCCTGAATGGCGAATGGCGCCTGATGCGGTATTTTCTCCTTACGCATCTGTGC
GGTATTTCACACCGCATATGGTGCACTCTCAGTACAATCTGCTCTGATGCCGCATAGTTAAGCCAGCCCC
GACACCCGCCAACACCCGCTGACGCGCCCTGACGGGCTTGTATGCTCCCGGCATCCGCTTACAGACAAGC
TGTGACCGTCTCCGGGAGCTGCATGTGTCAGAGGTTTTCACCGTCATCACCGAAACGCGCGAGACGAAAG
GGCCTCGTGATACGCCTATTTTTATAGGTTAATGTCATGATAATAATGGTTTCTTAGCACCCTTTCTCGG
TCCTTCAACGTTCCTGACAACGAGCCTCCTTTTCGCCAATCCATCGACAATCACCGCGAGTCCCTGCTCG
AACGCTGCGTCCGGACCGGCTTCGTCGAAGGCGTCTATCGCGGCCCGCAACAGCGGCGAGAGCGGAGCCT
GTTCAACGGTGCCGCCGCGCTCGCCGGCATCGCTGTCGCCGGCCTGCTCCTCAAGCACGGCCCCAACAGT
GAAGTAGCTGATTGTCATCAGCGCATTGACGGCGTCCCCGGCCGAAAAACCCGCCTCGCAGAGGAAGCGA
AGCTGCGCGTCGGCCGTTTCCATCTGCGGTGCGCCCGGTCGCGTGCCGGCATGGATGCGCGCGCCATCGC
GGTAGGCGAGCAGCGCCTGCCTGAAGCTGCGGGCATTCCCGATCAGAAATGAGCGCCAGTCGTCGTCGGC
TCTCGGCACCGAATGCGTATGATTCTCCGCCAGCATGGCTTCGGCCAGTGCGTCGAGCAGCGCCCGCTTG
TTCCTGAAGTGCCAGTAAAGCGCCGGCTGCTGAACCCCCAACCGTTCCGCCAGTTTGCGTGTCGTCAGAC
CGTCTACGCCGACCTCGTTCAACAGGTCCAGGGCGGCACGGATCACTGTATTCGGCTGCAACTTTGTCAT
GCTTGACACTTTATCACTGATAAACATAATATGTCCACCAACTTATCAGTGATAAAGAATCCGCGCGTTC
AATCGGACCAGCGGAGGCTGGTCCGGAGGCCAGACGTGAAACCCAACATACCCCTGATCGTAATTCTGAG
CACTGTCGCGCTCGACGCTGTCGGCATCGGCCTGATTATGCCGGTGCTGCCGGGCCTCCTGCGCGATCTG
GTTCACTCGAACGACGTCACCGCCCACTATGGCATTCTGCTGGCGCTGTATGCGTTGGTGCAATTTGCCT
GCGCACCTGTGCTGGGCGCGCTGTCGGATCGTTTCGGGCGGCGGCCAATCTTGCTCGTCTCGCTGGCCGG
CGCCACTGTCGACTACGCCATCATGGCGACAGCGCCTTTCCTTTGGGTTCTCTATATCGGGCGGATCGTG
GCCGGCATCACCGGGGCGACTGGGGCGGTAGCCGGCGCTTATATTGCCGATATCACTGATGGCGATGAGC
GCGCGCGGCACTTCGGCTTCATGAGCGCCTGTTTCGGGTTCGGGATGGTCGCGGGACCTGTGCTCGGTGG
GCTGATGGGCGGTTTCTCCCCCCACGCTCCGTTCTTCGCCGCGGCAGCCTTGAACGGCCTCAATTTCCTG
ACGGGCTGTTTCCTTTTGCCGGAGTCGCACAAAGGCGAACGCCGGCCGTTACGCCGGGAGGCTCTCAACC
CGCTCGCTTCGTTCCGGTGGGCCCGGGGCATGACCGTCGTCGCCGCCCTGATGGCGGTCTTCTTCATCAT
GCAACTTGTCGGACAGGTGCCGGCCGCGCTTTGGGTCATTTTCGGCGAGGATCGCTTTCACTGGGACGCG
ACCACGATCGGCATTTCGCTTGCCGCATTTGGCATTCTGCATTCACTCGCCCAGGCAATGATCACCGGCC
CTGTAGCCGCCCGGCTCGGCGAAAGGCGGGCACTCATGCTCGGAATGATTGCCGACGGCACAGGCTACAT
CCTGCTTGCCTTCGCGACACGGGGATGGATGGCGTTCCCGATCATGGTCCTGCTTGCTTCGGGTGGCATC
GGAATGCCGGCGCTGCAAGCAATGTTGTCCAGGCAGGTGGATGAGGAACGTCAGGGGCAGCTGCAAGGCT
CACTGGCGGCGCTCACCAGCCTGACCTCGATCGTCGGACCCCTCCTCTTCACGGCGATCTATGCGGCTTC
TATAACAACGTGGAACGGGTGGGCATGGATTGCAGGCGCTGCCCTCTACTTGCTCTGCCTGCCGGCGCTG
CGTCGCGGGCTTTGGAGCGGCGCAGGGCAACGAGCCGATCGCTGATCGTGGAAACGATAGGCCTATGCCA
TGCGGGTCAAGGCGACTTCCGGCAAGCTATACGCGCCCTAGAATTGTCAATTTTAATCCTCTGTTTATCG
GCAGTTCGTAGAGCGCGCCGTGCGTCCCGAGCGATACTGAGCGAAGCAAGTGCGTCGAGCAGTGCCCGCT
TGTTCCTGAAATGCCAGTAAAGCGCTGGCTGCTGAACCCCCAGCCGGAACTGACCCCACAAGGCCCTAGC
GTTTGCAATGCACCAGGTCATCATTGACCCAGGCGTGTTCCACCAGGCCGCTGCCTCGCAACTCTTCGCA
GGCTTCGCCGACCTGCTCGCGCCACTTCTTCACGCGGGTGGAATCCGATCCGCACATGAGGCGGAAGGTT
TCCAGCTTGAGCGGGTACGGCTCCCGGTGCGAGCTGAAATAGTCGAACATCCGTCGGGCCGTCGGCGACA
GCTTGCGGTACTTCTCCCATATGAATTTCGTGTAGTGGTCGCCAGCAAACAGCACGACGATTTCCTCGTC
GATCAGGACCTGGCAACGGGACGTTTTCTTGCCACGGTCCAGGACGCGGAAGCGGTGCAGCAGCGACACC
GATTCCAGGTGCCCAACGCGGTCGGACGTGAAGCCCATCGCCGTCGCCTGTAGGCGCGACAGGCATTCCT
CGGCCTTCGTGTAATACCGGCCATTGATCGACCAGCCCAGGTCCTGGCAAAGCTCGTAGAACGTGAAGGT
GATCGGCTCGCCGATAGGGGTGCGCTTCGCGTACTCCAACACCTGCTGCCACACCAGTTCGTCATCGTCG
GCCCGCAGCTCGACGCCGGTGTAGGTGATCTTCACGTCCTTGTTGACGTGGAAAATGACCTTGTTTTGCA
GCGCCTCGCGCGGGATTTTCTTGTTGCGCGTGGTGAACAGGGCAGAGCGGGCCGTGTCGTTTGGCATCGC
TCGCATCGTGTCCGGCCACGGCGCAATATCGAACAAGGAAAGCTGCATTTCCTTGATCTGCTGCTTCGTG
TGTTTCAGCAACGCGGCCTGCTTGGCCTCGCTGACCTGTTTTGCCAGGTCCTCGCCGGCGGTTTTTCGCT
TCTTGGTCGTCATAGTTCCTCGCGTGTCGATGGTCATCGACTTCGCCAAACCTGCCGCCTCCTGTTCGAG
ACGACGCGAACGCTCCACGGCGGCCGATGGCGCGGGCAGGGCAGGGGGAGCCAGTTGCACGCTGTCGCGC
TCGATCTTGGCCGTAGCTTGCTGGACCATCGAGCCGACGGACTGGAAGGTTTCGCGGGGCGCACGCATGA
CGGTGCGGCTTGCGATGGTTTCGGCATCCTCGGCGGAAAACCCCGCGTCGATCAGTTCTTGCCTGTATGC
CTTCCGGTCAAACGTCCGATTCATTCACCCTCCTTGCGGGATTGCCCCGACTCACGCCGGGGCAATGTGC
CCTTATTCCTGATTTGACCCGCCTGGTGCCTTGGTGTCCAGATAATCCACCTTATCGGCAATGAAGTCGG
TCCCGTAGACCGTCTGGCCGTCCTTCTCGTACTTGGTATTCCGAATCTTGCCCTGCACGAATACCAGCTC
CGCGAAGTCGCTCTTCTTGATGGAGCGCATGGGGACGTGCTTGGCAATCACGCGCACCCCCCGGCCGTTT
TAGCGGCTAAAAAAGTCATGGCTCTGCCCTCGGGCGGACCACGCCCATCATGACCTTGCCAAGCTCGTCC
TGCTTCTCTTCGATCTTCGCCAGCAGGGCGAGGATCGTGGCATCACCGAACCGCGCCGTGCGCGGGTCGT
CGGTGAGCCAGAGTTTCAGCAGGCCGCCCAGGCGGCCCAGGTCGCCATTGATGCGGGCCAGCTCGCGGAC
GTGCTCATAGTCCACGACGCCCGTGATTTTGTAGCCCTGGCCGACGGCCAGCAGGTAGGCCTACAGGCTC
ATGCCGGCCGCCGCCGCCTTTTCCTCAATCGCTCTTCGTTCGTCTGGAAGGCAGTACACCTTGATAGGTG
GGCTGCCCTTCCTGGTTGGCTTGGTTTCATCAGCCATCCGCTTGCCCTCATCTGTTACGCCGGCGGTAGC
CGGCCAGCCTCGCAGAGCAGGATTCCCGTTGAGCACCGCCAGGTGCGAATAAGGGACAGTGAAGAAGGAA
CACCCGCTCGCGGGTGGGCCTACTTCACCTATCCTGCCCGGCTGACGCCGTTGGATACACCAAGGAAAGT
CTACACGAACCCTTTGGCAAAATCCTGTATATCGTGCGAAAAAGGATGGATATACCGAAAAAATCGCTAT
AATGACCCCGAAGCAGGGTTATGCAGCGGAAAAGATCCGTCGACCCTTTCCGACGCTCACCGGGCTGGTT
GCCCTCGCCGCTGGGCTGGCGGCCGTCTATGGCCCTGCAAACGCGCCAGAAACGCCGTCGAAGCCGTGTG
CGAGACACCGCGGCCGCCGGCGTTGTGGATACCTCGCGGAAAACTTGGCCCTCACTGACAGATGAGGGGC
GGACGTTGACACTTGAGGGGCCGACTCACCCGGCGCGGCGTTGACAGATGAGGGGCAGGCTCGATTTCGG
CCGGCGACGTGGAGCTGGCCAGCCTCGCAAATCGGCGAAAACGCCTGATTTTACGCGAGTTTCCCACAGA
TGATGTGGACAAGCCTGGGGATAAGTGCCCTGCGGTATTGACACTTGAGGGGCGCGACTACTGACAGATG
AGGGGCGCGATCCTTGACACTTGAGGGGCAGAGTGCTGACAGATGAGGGGCGCACCTATTGACATTTGAG
GGGCTGTCCACAGGCAGAAAATCCAGCATTTGCAAGGGTTTCCGCCCGTTTTTCGGCCACCGCTAACCTG
TCTTTTAACCTGCTTTTAAACCAATATTTATAAACCTTGTTTTTAACCAGGGCTGCGCCCTGTGCGCGTG
ACCGCGCACGCCGAAGGGGGGTGCCCCCCCTTCTCGAACCCTCCCGGCCCGCTAACGCGGGCCTCCCATC
CCCCCAGGGGCTGCGCCCCTCGGCCGCGAACGGCCTCACCCCAAAAATGGCAGCCAAGCTGACCACTTCT
GCGCTCGGCCCTTCCGGCTGGCTGGTTTATTGCTGATAAATCTGGAGCCGGTGAGCGTGGGTCTCGCGGT
ATCATTGCAGCACTGGGGCCAGATGGTAAGCCCTCCCGTATCGTAGTTATCTACACGACGGGGAGTCAGG
CAACTATGGATGAACGAAATAGACAGATCGCTGAGATAGGTGCCTCACTGATTAAGCATTGGTAACTGTC
AGACCAAGTTTACTCATATATACTTTAGATTGATTTAAAACTTCATTTTTAATTTAAAAGGATCTAGGTG
AAGATCCTTTTTGATAATCTCATGACCAAAATCCCTTAACGTGAGTTTTCGTTCCACTGAGCGTCAGACC
CCGTAGAAAAGATCAAAGGATCTTCTTGAGATCCTTTTTTTCTGCGCGTAATCTGCTGCTTGCAAACAAA
AAAACCACCGCTACCAGCGGTGGTTTGTTTGCCGGATCAAGAGCTACCAACTCTTTTTCCGAAGGTAACT
GGCTTCAGCAGAGCGCAGATACCAAATACTGTTCTTCTAGTGTAGCCGTAGTTAGGCCACCACTTCAAGA
ACTCTGTAGCACCGCCTACATACCTCGCTCTGCTAATCCTGTTACCAGTGGCTGCTGCCAGTGGCGATAA
GTCGTGTCTTACCGGGTTGGACTCAAGACGATAGTTACCGGATAAGGCGCAGCGGTCGGGCTGAACGGGG
GGTTCGTGCACACAGCCCAGCTTGGAGCGAACGACCTACACCGAACTGAGATACCTACAGCGTGAGCTAT
GAGAAAGCGCCACGCTTCCCGAAGGGAGAAAGGCGGACAGGTATCCGGTAAGCGGCAGGGTCGGAACAGG
AGAGCGCACGAGGGAGCTTCCAGGGGGAAACGCCTGGTATCTTTATAGTCCTGTCGGGTTTCGCCACCTC
TGACTTGAGCGTCGATTTTTGTGATGCTCGTCAGGGGGGCGGAGCCTATGGAAAAACGCCAGCAACGCGG
CCTTTTTACGGTTCCTGGCCTTTTGCTGGCCTTTTGCTCACATGTTCTTTCCTGCGTTATCCCCTGATTC
TGTGGATAACCGTATTACCGCCTTTGAGTGAGCTGATACCGCTCGCCGCAGCCGAACGACCGAGCGCAGC
GAGTCAGTGAGCGAGGAAGCGGAAGAGCGCCCAATACGCAAACCGCCTCTCCCCGCGCGTTGGCCGATTC
ATTAATGCAGCTGGCACGACAGGTTTCCCGACTGGAAAGCGGGCAGTGAGCGCAACGCAATTAATGTGAG
TTAGCTCACTCATTAGGCACCCCAGGCTTTACACTTTATGCTTCCGGCTCGTATGTTGTGTGGAATTGTG
AGCGGATAACAATTTCACACAGGAAACAGCTATGACCATGATTACGCCAAGCTAGCTTCCCGCTTGGTCG
GGCCGCTTCGCGAGGGCCCGTTGACGACAACGGTGCGATGGGTCCCGGCCCCGGTCAAGACGATGCCAAT
ACGTTGCGACACTACGCCTTGGCACTTTTAGAATTGCCTTATCGTCCTGATAAGAAATGTCCGACCAGCT
AAAGACATCGCGTCCAATCAAAGCCTAGAAAATATAGGCGAAGGGACGCTAATAAGTCTTTCATAAGACC
GCGCAAATCTAAAAATATCCTTAGATTCACGATGCGGCACTTCGGATGACTTCCGAGCGAGCCTGGAACC
TCAGAAAAACGTCTGAGAGATACCGCGGATCTCACACAGGAAATTTC
Features (pLannotate 1.2.2; 20 found; start..end, strand, type, name):
    325..347     +  RBS            RBS: efficient ribosome binding site from bacteriophage T7 gene 10 (Olins and Rangwala, 1989)
   2295..2314    +  CDS            7xHis (fragment): 6xHis affinity tag
   2341..2397    -  misc_feature   MCS: pUC18/19 multiple cloning site
   2394..2551    +  CDS            lacZα (fragment): LacZα fragment of β-galactosidase; lacZ fragment
   2557..2656    -  misc_feature   bom (fragment): basis of mobility region from pBR322
   2758..2793    -  CDS            rop (fragment): Rop protein, which maintains plasmids at low copy number; rop
   2858..3500    -  CDS            TetR (fragment): tetracycline resistance regulatory protein; tetR
   3606..4805    +  CDS            TcR: tetracycline efflux protein; tetA; confers resistance to tetracycline
   4864..5016    -  CDS            tetR (fragment): TETR1_ECOLX - Experimental evidence at protein level: Swiss-Prot protein existence level 1. TetR is the repressor of the tetracycline resistance element; its N-terminal region forms a helix-turn-helix structure and binds DNA. Binding of tetracycline to TetR reduces the repressor affinity for the tetracycline resistance gene (tetA) promoter operator sites. From Escherichia coli.
   5036..6184    -  CDS            trfA: trans-acting replication protein that binds to and activates oriV
   6314..6418    -  CDS            traI (fragment): TRAI6_ECOLX - Experimental evidence at protein level: Swiss-Prot protein existence level 1. The initiation process of transfer DNA synthesis requires the interaction of at least three plasmid-specific components (TraH, I, and J) at the transfer origin resulting in the assembly of a specialised nucleoprotein complex - the relaxosome. Site- and strand-specific cleavage at the transfer origin is dependent on TraI and TraJ. From Escherichia coli.
   6456..6827    -  CDS            traJ: oriT-recognizing protein; traJ
   6860..6969    -  oriT           oriT: incP origin of transfer
   7122..7753    +  rep_origin     oriV: incP origin of replication
   7831..8044    +  CDS            bla(M) (fragment): β-lactamase lacking the signal sequence; bla(M); allows cytosolic expression of β-lactamase
   8216..8804    +  rep_origin     ori: high-copy-number ColE1/pMB1/pBR322/pUC origin of replication
   8987..9079    +  CDS            lacI (fragment): lac repressor; lacI; The lac repressor binds to the lac operator to inhibit transcription in E. coli. This inhibition can be relieved by adding lactose or isopropyl-β-D-thiogalactopyranoside (IPTG).
   9092..9113    +  protein_bind   CAP binding site: CAP binding activates transcription in the presence of cAMP. E. coli catabolite activator protein
   9128..9158    +  promoter       lac promoter: promoter for the E. coli lac operon
   9166..9182    +  protein_bind   lac operator: The lac repressor binds to the lac operator to inhibit transcription in E. coli. This inhibition can be relieved by adding lactose or isopropyl-β-D-thiogalactopyranoside (IPTG). lac repressor encoded by lacI
