[The description below was written by a language model from this plasmid's Addgene catalogue record and pLannotate feature annotations shown in this document.]
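Description:
JGI_018385 is a broad-host-range bacterial expression plasmid built on pCM80_PxoxF, catalogued as a synthetic biology vector and carrying a synthetic insert named Methyloceanibacter_2 that was introduced by Gibson cloning. The deposit belongs to a collection made to study rare earth element-dependent alcohol dehydrogenases, so the insert is presumably a candidate enzyme of this class derived from a Methyloceanibacter sequence, although the record gives no further detail on the encoded protein. The 9,567 nt sequence contains an IncP replication system (oriV with its trans-acting activator trfA) alongside a ColE1/pMB1-type origin, which together allow maintenance in E. coli and in other Gram-negative hosts. The catalogue lists the plasmid as low copy. An IncP oriT with traJ and a traI fragment makes the plasmid mobilizable by conjugation when transfer functions are supplied in trans. Selection is by tetracycline through the tetA efflux gene, accompanied by tetR sequences. Short bla, rop, bom and lacI fragments appear to be nonfunctional remnants of the vector's construction.

The annotation software did not label the insert itself or the promoter implied by the backbone name (PxoxF, which suggests the promoter of a lanthanide-dependent methanol dehydrogenase gene). The unannotated stretch between a T7 gene 10 ribosome binding site and a downstream His-tag sequence of roughly 2 kb is the likely position of the coding region, which would give a C-terminally His-tagged product suitable for affinity purification. A lac promoter, operator and CAP site lie upstream across the plasmid's numbering origin, and a pUC multiple cloning site and lacZα fragment follow the tag. The construct is suited to expressing and characterising the candidate dehydrogenase, plausibly in a methylotrophic host, though the record does not name the expression host.
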