Addgene plasmid #158870: JGI_018385
Purpose: Rare earth element alcohol dehydrogenases
Depositing lab: Joint Genome Institute. Publication: Rare earth element alcohol dehydrogenases widely occur among globally distributed, numerically abundant and environmentally important microbes. Huang J, Yu Z, Groom J, Cheng JF, Tarver A, Yoshikuni Y, Chistoserdova L. ISME J. 2019 Aug;13(8):2005-2017. doi: 10.1038/s41396-019-0414-z. Epub 2019 Apr 5. PubMed 30952993.
Backbone
  Vector backbone: pCM80_PxoxF
  Vector type: Synthetic Biology
Growth in bacteria
  Bacterial resistance: Tetracycline, 10 μg/mL
  Growth temperature: 37°C
  Growth strain: Top10
  Copy number: Low Copy
Gene/Insert
  Gene/Insert name: Methyloceanibacter_2 (alt name: Batch190_p097)
  Species: Synthetic
  Cloning method: Gibson Cloning
Terms and licenses: Academic/Nonprofit Terms; Industry Terms: Not Available to Industry
Depositor comments: pCM80_PxoxF vector with Methyloceanibacter_2 insert, JGI ICE Registry: https://registry.jgi.doe.gov/entry/18385
How to cite: JGI_018385 was a gift from Joint Genome Institute (Addgene plasmid # 158870 ; http://n2t.net/addgene:158870 ; RRID:Addgene_158870)
