>Addgene plasmid #158870 | JGI_018385 | depositor partial sequence | sequence record 306580 | gene insert with vector overlaps
GACTTGTCGGAGGAATCCTCTAGAAATAATTTTGTTTAACTTTAAGAAGGAGATATACCATGAAGCTCAG
CCTCGGCGTTCTGACGGGCACGATCGTCGCGGTCACGATGGGCCTCGCGGGTCAGGCCTCCGCCATGAAC
ACCGACGAGGAGCAGCTCAAGCGCATGGCCGACCCGGACCAATGGCCCGCCCCGGGCCGCGACTTCGCCC
TGACCCGCCATAGCTCGCTGTCCGACATCTCGACCGAAAACGTCAACAAACTGCAGATGGCGTGGATGCA
GGGCACGAACGCGCTGCGTGGCCATGAGGGCCAGCCGCTGGTCATCAAGGACGTGGGCGGCAAGCCCATG
CTCTTCATGATCAGCGGCTGCCCCTCGATGGCCAACTGCAATGTGGTCCAGGGCCTGGACTTGTCGGATC
CGGACAACCCGAAACAGGTCTGGAGCTATGTTAAGAAGACCGACCGCGACGAGTCGGCTGTGCCGCGGGC
CTGCTGCGATACCGTCAACCGCGGCGGCAGCTACGCGGATGGCAAGTTCGTCTTCGGCACCCTGGACGGG
TTCCTGATCGCACTGGACGGCCAGACCGGCAAGGAAGTGTGGGTGGTGAAGTGGGCGTACCCCGAGAAGG
GCGAGACCATCACCCCGGCCCCGCTGATCGCGGACAACAAGGTTTTCATCGGCTTCGGCGGGTCGGAGTT
CGCGGCGCGCGGCCGCGTCGGCGCGTTCAACCTCGCTGACGGCAGCGAGGCCTGGGTCTGCCACACCACG
GGGCCGGATAAGGACGTGTGTCTCACCCCGGAGACCAACAAGGCCAATCCCCACTACGGGACCGCCGGCC
AAGACCTCGGCGTCAAGACCTTCCCAAACGAGGACTGGAAGATCGGCGGCGGGACCGCCTGGGGTTGGTA
CTCGTACGACCCGGACACGAAGTTGGTCTACTACTCGACCGCGAACCCCGGCCTGTGGTCGCCCCAGTAT
CGCTGCCCGGACAAGACCCACGAGGAGTGCAACGCCGTCGACCCCTCCCTGGACGGGCAGGTCGGCCGCT
TCGACAACAAATGGACGCTCTCCATCTTCGCCCGCAAAATCGAGAACGGCGAGGCCGTCTGGGTGTATCA
GATCACCCCCTTCGACCAGTGGGACTACGACGGCATCAACGAGAACATCATCACGGAAATGGAGGTCGAT
GGCAAGAAGCGAAAGGTCCTCAGCCACTTCGATCGCAACGGCTTCGCCTATGTTTGGGACGCCGCGGACG
GCACCGTCCTGCGCGCCACCAAGTATGTGACGACCGACTGGGCCGAGAAGATCGATCTCAAGACGGGACG
ACCCATCAAGGTCCGGGATCATTCGCCGCTCGAGGTCGGCCGCAATGTCAGCGCCTGCCCCAGCGCGATG
GGCGGCAAGGACCAGCAGCCGGCCAGCGTTGACCCAAAGGAGCCGAACCTCTTCTACGTCCCGACCAACA
ACTGGTGCATGGAGCTGGAGCCGCAGGAGCGTACGCATACGAACCAAGGCACGGTCTACGTCTTCGCCAA
CGTGTATATGTACCCGGAGAAGCAGGGCGTTACCGGGAAGATCAAGAAGTACGACGTCCTGACGGGCAAG
ACCCTCTGGGAAATCCCCGACCCCTTCCCGAACTGGTCGGGCACCATGAACACCGACGGCGGGCTGATGT
TCTACGGCTCGCTCGGCGGGGACTTCCGCGCGGTCGATCGGGATACCGGCAAGATCCTCTGGAGCAGGAA
GCTGGGGTCGGGCATCATCGGGAACCCCATTACCTTCAAGACGGGCGGGAAGCAGTACGTCGGGGTCTAC
AGCGGCATCGGCGGCTGGATCGGGCTGCCGGTGACCGCCGGGCTGGACCTCAATGACAAGTTCGGCGCGA
TAGGCGCCACCGCGATGACCAAGGCCGCCGGCCTCCAGCACGTCCCGCAGGGTGGCACCCTGAACGTCTT
CCGGGTCTACGACGCCGAAAACCTCTATTTTCAGGGACATCATCACCATCACCATCACCACTGACAGCT
